Addgene plasmid #122827: pAC10107_pAAVS1-Nst-EF1aHygro2ArtTA3(-)_TetO-Blast-P2A-EGFP
Purpose: Plasmid 107
Depositing lab: Albert Cheng. Publication: Split Selectable Markers. Jillette N, Du M, Cheng AW. bioRxiv 452979 10.1101/452979.
Backbone
  Vector backbone: pAAVS1-Nst-CAG-DEST (Addgene #80489)
  Modifications to backbone: Replaced CAG-DEST with EF1aHygro2ArtTA3(-)_TetO-DEST
  Vector type: CRISPR ; Donor vector
  Selectable markers: Neomycin (select with G418), Hygromycin ; Dox-inducible Blast-P2A-EGFP
Growth in bacteria
  Bacterial resistance: Ampicillin, 100 μg/mL
  Growth temperature: 30°C
  Growth strain: NEB Stable
  Copy number: Unknown
Gene/Insert
  Gene/Insert name: Blast-P2A-EGFP
  Species: Synthetic
  Cloning method: Gateway Cloning
  Sequencing primers: 5′ taggcgtgtacggtgggagg; 3′ ACCGAGGAGAGGGTTAGGGAT
Terms and licenses: Academic/Nonprofit Terms; Industry Terms: Not Available to Industry
Depositor comments: Please visit https://www.biorxiv.org/content/10.1101/452979v2 for BioRxiv preprint.
How to cite: pAC10107_pAAVS1-Nst-EF1aHygro2ArtTA3(-)_TetO-Blast-P2A-EGFP was a gift from Albert Cheng (Addgene plasmid # 122827)
