[The description below was written by a language model from this plasmid's Addgene catalogue record and pLannotate feature annotations shown in this document.]
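Description:
pAC10107_pAAVS1-Nst-EF1aHygro2ArtTA3(-)_TetO-Blast-P2A-EGFP is a CRISPR donor plasmid for knock-in at the human AAVS1 safe-harbour locus in intron 1 of PPP1R12C. It derives from pAAVS1-Nst-CAG-DEST, in which the CAG-DEST segment was replaced by an EF1α-Hygro-2A-rtTA3 / TetO-DEST module, and the insert was then introduced by Gateway cloning. It is maintained in E. coli through a high-copy ColE1/pUC origin with ampicillin resistance. An f1 origin and remnants of the lac/lacZα region with flanking T3 and T7 promoters remain from the cloning backbone.

Left and right AAVS1 homology arms bracket three functional units. Immediately after the left arm, a splice acceptor precedes a promoterless neomycin resistance gene with a bGH polyadenylation signal. This is a gene-trap arrangement, so G418 resistance should depend on integration downstream of the endogenous PPP1R12C promoter. Next, in reverse orientation, the constitutive EF-1α promoter drives hygromycin phosphotransferase linked to the reverse tetracycline transactivator rtTA3; the construct name indicates a 2A linkage, and an SV40 poly(A) signal lies at the end of this unit. Diverging from it, a tight TRE promoter (tet operators plus a minimal CMV promoter) drives the attB-flanked insert, a synthetic blasticidin deaminase (bsr)-P2A-EGFP cassette followed by a bGH poly(A). A V5 tag sequence lies beyond attB2, and the record does not state whether it is translated.

The single integrated copy therefore carries both the transactivator and its doxycycline-inducible target, giving inducible blasticidin resistance and green fluorescence. The stated purpose is uninformative, but the associated work concerns split selectable markers. The intact Blast-P2A-EGFP cassette may serve there as a reference or control, although the record does not say so.
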