Features (pLannotate 1.2.2; 31 found; start..end, strand, type, name):
     21..125     +  promoter       AmpR promoter: bla
    126..986     +  CDS            AmpR: β-lactamase; bla; confers resistance to ampicillin, carbenicillin, and related antibiotics
   1157..1745    +  rep_origin     ori: high-copy-number ColE1/pMB1/pBR322/pUC origin of replication
   1928..2020    +  CDS            lacI (fragment): lac repressor; lacI; The lac repressor binds to the lac operator to inhibit transcription in E. coli. This inhibition can be relieved by adding lactose or isopropyl-β-D-thiogalactopyranoside (IPTG).
   2033..2054    +  protein_bind   CAP binding site: CAP binding activates transcription in the presence of cAMP. E. coli catabolite activator protein
   2069..2099    +  promoter       lac promoter: promoter for the E. coli lac operon
   2103..2125    +  protein_bind   lac operator (fragment): The lac repressor binds to the lac operator to inhibit transcription in E. coli. This inhibition can be relieved by adding lactose or isopropyl-β-D-thiogalactopyranoside (IPTG). lac repressor encoded by lacI
   2168..2186    +  promoter       T3 promoter: promoter for bacteriophage T3 RNA polymerase
   2199..3002    +  misc_feature   HA-L: left homology arm from the adeno-associated virus integration site (AAVS1) within intron 1 of the human PPP1R12C gene
   3009..3034    +  misc_feature   SA: splice acceptor site
   3127..3918    +  CDS            neo: KKA2_KLEPN - Also known as kan, nptII. Experimental evidence at protein level: Swiss-Prot protein existence level 1. Resistance to kanamycin, neomycin, paromomycin, ribostamycin, butirosin and gentamicin B. From Klebsiella pneumoniae.
   3947..4171    +  polyA_signal   bGH poly(A) signal: bovine growth hormone polyadenylation signal
   4190..4209    +  enhancer       CMV enhancer (fragment): human cytomegalovirus immediate early enhancer
   4315..4383    +  CDS            large T antigen (fragment): large T antigen from SV40 (simian virus 40)
   4406..4487    +  polyA_signal   SV40 poly(A) signal: SV40 polyadenylation signal
   4533..4643    -  CDS            VP48: 3 tandem repeats of the minimal activation domain of herpes simplex virus VP16 (Cheng et al., 2013)
   4573..5270    -  CDS            rtTA3 (fragment): reverse tetracycline transactivator 3 activates expression from Tet-responsive promoters in the presence of doxycycline
   5334..6356    -  CDS            hph: KHYB_ECOLX - Experimental evidence at protein level: Swiss-Prot protein existence level 1. The aminoglycoside phosphotransferases achieve inactivation of their antibiotic substrates by phosphorylation. Only phosphorylates hygromycin and closely related compounds such as demethyl analogs and destomycin. From Escherichia coli.
   6386..6410    -  protein_bind   attB1: mutant version of attB; recombination site for the Gateway® BP reaction BP Clonase™
   6471..7649    -  promoter       EF-1α promoter: strong constitutive promoter for human elongation factor EF-1α
   7666..7980    +  promoter       tight TRE promoter: Tet-responsive promoter PTight, consisting of seven tet operator sequences followed by the minimal CMV promoter
   8005..8029    +  protein_bind   attB1: mutant version of attB; recombination site for the Gateway® BP reaction BP Clonase™
   8059..8478    +  CDS            bsr: BSR_BACCE - Experimental evidence at protein level: Swiss-Prot protein existence level 1. Catalyzes the deamination of the cytosine moiety of the antibiotics blasticidin S, cytomycin and acetylblasticidin S. From Bacillus cereus.
   8560..9279    +  CDS            EGFP: the original enhanced GFP (Yang et al., 1996) mammalian codon-optimized
   9301..9325    -  protein_bind   attB2: mutant version of attB; recombination site for the Gateway® BP reaction BP Clonase™
   9378..9419    +  CDS            V5 tag: epitope tag from simian virus 5
   9463..9687    +  polyA_signal   bGH poly(A) signal: bovine growth hormone polyadenylation signal
   9875..10404   +  misc_feature   HA-R: right homology arm from the adeno-associated virus integration site (AAVS1) within intron 1 of the human PPP1R12C gene
  10551..10569   -  promoter       T7 promoter: promoter for bacteriophage T7 RNA polymerase
  10572..10729   +  CDS            lacZα (fragment): LacZα fragment of β-galactosidase; lacZ fragment
  10734..11162   +  rep_origin     f1 ori (sequence partly withheld): f1 bacteriophage origin of replication; arrow indicates direction of (+) strand synthesis
>Addgene plasmid #122827 | pAC10107_pAAVS1-Nst-EF1aHygro2ArtTA3(-)_TetO-Blast-P2A-EGFP | depositor full sequence | sequence record 234329 | pAC10107_pAAVS1-Nst-EF1aHygro2ArtTA3(-)_TetO-Blast-P2A-EGFP sequence 11194 bps
GCACTTTTCGGGGAAATGTGCGCGGAACCCCTATTTGTTTATTTTTCTAAATACATTCAAATATGTATCC
GCTCATGAGACAATAACCCTGATAAATGCTTCAATAATATTGAAAAAGGAAGAGTATGAGTATTCAACAT
TTCCGTGTCGCCCTTATTCCCTTTTTTGCGGCATTTTGCCTTCCTGTTTTTGCTCACCCAGAAACGCTGG
TGAAAGTAAAAGATGCTGAAGATCAGTTGGGTGCACGAGTGGGTTACATCGAACTGGATCTCAACAGCGG
TAAGATCCTTGAGAGTTTTCGCCCCGAAGAACGTTTTCCAATGATGAGCACTTTTAAAGTTCTGCTATGT
GGCGCGGTATTATCCCGTATTGACGCCGGGCAAGAGCAACTCGGTCGCCGCATACACTATTCTCAGAATG
ACTTGGTTGAGTACTCACCAGTCACAGAAAAGCATCTTACGGATGGCATGACAGTAAGAGAATTATGCAG
TGCTGCCATAACCATGAGTGATAACACTGCGGCCAACTTACTTCTGACAACGATCGGAGGACCGAAGGAG
CTAACCGCTTTTTTGCACAACATGGGGGATCATGTAACTCGCCTTGATCGTTGGGAACCGGAGCTGAATG
AAGCCATACCAAACGACGAGCGTGACACCACGATGCCTGTAGCAATGGCAACAACGTTGCGCAAACTATT
AACTGGCGAACTACTTACTCTAGCTTCCCGGCAACAATTAATAGACTGGATGGAGGCGGATAAAGTTGCA
GGACCACTTCTGCGCTCGGCCCTTCCGGCTGGCTGGTTTATTGCTGATAAATCTGGAGCCGGTGAGCGTG
GGTCTCGCGGTATCATTGCAGCACTGGGGCCAGATGGTAAGCCCTCCCGTATCGTAGTTATCTACACGAC
GGGGAGTCAGGCAACTATGGATGAACGAAATAGACAGATCGCTGAGATAGGTGCCTCACTGATTAAGCAT
TGGTAACTGTCAGACCAAGTTTACTCATATATACTTTAGATTGATTTAAAACTTCATTTTTAATTTAAAA
GGATCTAGGTGAAGATCCTTTTTGATAATCTCATGACCAAAATCCCTTAACGTGAGTTTTCGTTCCACTG
AGCGTCAGACCCCGTAGAAAAGATCAAAGGATCTTCTTGAGATCCTTTTTTTCTGCGCGTAATCTGCTGC
TTGCAAACAAAAAAACCACCGCTACCAGCGGTGGTTTGTTTGCCGGATCAAGAGCTACCAACTCTTTTTC
CGAAGGTAACTGGCTTCAGCAGAGCGCAGATACCAAATACTGTCCTTCTAGTGTAGCCGTAGTTAGGCCA
CCACTTCAAGAACTCTGTAGCACCGCCTACATACCTCGCTCTGCTAATCCTGTTACCAGTGGCTGCTGCC
AGTGGCGATAAGTCGTGTCTTACCGGGTTGGACTCAAGACGATAGTTACCGGATAAGGCGCAGCGGTCGG
GCTGAACGGGGGGTTCGTGCACACAGCCCAGCTTGGAGCGAACGACCTACACCGAACTGAGATACCTACA
GCGTGAGCTATGAGAAAGCGCCACGCTTCCCGAAGGGAGAAAGGCGGACAGGTATCCGGTAAGCGGCAGG
GTCGGAACAGGAGAGCGCACGAGGGAGCTTCCAGGGGGAAACGCCTGGTATCTTTATAGTCCTGTCGGGT
TTCGCCACCTCTGACTTGAGCGTCGATTTTTGTGATGCTCGTCAGGGGGGCGGAGCCTATGGAAAAACGC
CAGCAACGCGGCCTTTTTACGGTTCCTGGCCTTTTGCTGGCCTTTTGCTCACATGTTCTTTCCTGCGTTA
TCCCCTGATTCTGTGGATAACCGTATTACCGCCTTTGAGTGAGCTGATACCGCTCGCCGCAGCCGAACGA
CCGAGCGCAGCGAGTCAGTGAGCGAGGAAGCGGAAGAGCGCCCAATACGCAAACCGCCTCTCCCCGCGCG
TTGGCCGATTCATTAATGCAGCTGGCACGACAGGTTTCCCGACTGGAAAGCGGGCAGTGAGCGCAACGCA
ATTAATGTGAGTTAGCTCACTCATTAGGCACCCCAGGCTTTACACTTTATGCTTCCGGCTCGTATGTTGT
GTGGAATTGTGAGCGGATAACAATTTCACACAGGAAACAGCTATGACCATGATTACGCCAAGCTCGAAAT
TAACCCTCACTAAAGGGAACAAAAGCTGTGCTTTCTCTGACCAGCATTCTCTCCCCTGGGCCTGTGCCGC
TTTCTGTCTGCAGCTTGTGGCCTGGGTCACCTCTACGGCTGGCCCAGATCCTTCCCTGCCGCCTCCTTCA
GGTTCCGTCTTCCTCCACTCCCTCTTCCCCTTGCTCTCTGCTGTGTTGCTGCCCAAGGATGCTCTTTCCG
GAGCACTTCCTTCTCGGCGCTGCACCACGTGATGTCCTCTGAGCGGATCCTCCCCGTGTCTGGGTCCTCT
CCGGGCATCTCTCCTCCCTCACCCAACCCCATGCCGTCTTCACTCGCTGGGTTCCCTTTTCCTTCTCCTT
CTGGGGCCTGTGCCATCTCTCGTTTCTTAGGATGGCCTTCTCCGACGGATGTCTCCCTTGCGTCCCGCCT
CCCCTTCTTGTAGGCCTGCATCATCACCGTTTTTCTGGACAACCCCAAAGTACCCCGTCTCCCTGGCTTT
AGCCACCTCTCCATCCTCTTGCTTTCTTTGCCTGGACACCCCGTTCTCCTGTGGATTCGGGTCACCTCTC
ACTCCTTTCATTTGGGCAGCTCCCCTACCCCCCTTACCTCTCTAGTCTGTGCTAGCTCTTCCAGCCCCCT
GTCATGGCATCTTCCAGGGGTCCGAGAGCTCAGCTAGTCTTCTTCCTCCAACCCGGGCCCCTATGTCCAC
TTCAGGACAGCATGTTTGCTGCCTCCAGGGATCCTGTGTCCCCGAGCTGGGACCACCTTATATTCCCAGG
GCCGGTTAATGTGGCTCTGGTTCTGGGTACTTTTATCTGTCCCCTCCACCCCACAGTGGGGCAAGCTTCT
GACCTCTTCTCTTCCTCCCACAGGGCCTCGAGAGATCTGGCAGCGGAGAGGGCAGAGGAAGTCTTCTAAC
ATGCGGTGACGTGGAGGAGAATCCCGGCCCTAGGCTCGAGGGTACCATGATTGAACAAGATGGATTGCAC
GCAGGTTCTCCGGCCGCTTGGGTGGAGAGGCTATTCGGCTATGACTGGGCACAACAGACAATCGGCTGCT
CTGATGCCGCCGTGTTCCGGCTGTCAGCGCAGGGGCGCCCGGTTCTTTTTGTCAAGACCGACCTGTCCGG
TGCCCTGAATGAACTGCAGGACGAGGCAGCGCGGCTATCGTGGCTGGCCACGACGGGCGTTCCTTGCGCA
GCTGTGCTCGACGTTGTCACTGAAGCGGGAAGGGACTGGCTGCTATTGGGCGAAGTGCCGGGGCAGGATC
TCCTGTCATCTCACCTTGCTCCTGCCGAGAAAGTATCCATCATGGCTGATGCAATGCGGCGGCTGCATAC
GCTTGATCCGGCTACCTGCCCATTCGACCACCAAGCGAAACATCGCATCGAGCGAGCACGTACTCGGATG
GAAGCCGGTCTTGTCGATCAGGATGATCTGGACGAAGAGCATCAGGGGCTCGCGCCAGCCGAACTGTTCG
CCAGGCTCAAGGCGCGCATGCCCGACGGCGAGGATCTCGTCGTGACCCATGGCGATGCCTGCTTGCCGAA
TATCATGGTGGAAAATGGCCGCTTTTCTGGATTCATCGACTGTGGCCGGCTGGGTGTGGCGGACCGCTAT
CAGGACATAGCGTTGGCTACCCGTGATATTGCTGAAGAGCTTGGCGGCGAATGGGCTGACCGCTTCCTCG
TGCTTTACGGTATCGCCGCTCCCGATTCGCAGCGCATCGCCTTCTATCGCCTTCTTGACGAGTTCTTCTG
AGTTTAAACCCGCTGATCAGCCTCGACTGTGCCTTCTAGTTGCCAGCCATCTGTTGTTTGCCCCTCCCCC
GTGCCTTCCTTGACCCTGGAAGGTGCCACTCCCACTGTCCTTTCCTAATAAAATGAGGAAATTGCATCGC
ATTGTCTGAGTAGGTGTCATTCTATTCTGGGGGGTGGGGTGGGGCAGGACAGCAAGGGGGAGGATTGGGA
AGACAATAGCAGGCATGCTGGGGATGCGGTGGGCTCTATGGGCTAGCGGTGGCGGCCTCGACATTGATTA
TTGACTAGTAGATCTGGCGCGCCGCCTTTTTACGGTTCCTGGCCTTTTGCTGGCCTTTTGCTCACATGTC
ACGTGAGGCCTTAACGTCTCGCCCTTTGGTCTCCCCCTCTTAAGTACCACATTTGTAGAGGTTTTACTTG
CTTTAAAAAACCTCCCACACCTCCCCCTGAACCTGAAACATAAAATGAATGCAATTGTTGTTGTTAACTT
GTTTATTGCAGCTTATAATGGTTACAAATAAAGCAATAGCATCACAAATTTCACAAATAAAGCATTTTTT
TCACTGCATTCTAGTTGTGGTTTGTCCAAACTCATCGGCTAGCTTACCCGGGGAGCATGTCAAGGTCAAA
ATCGTCAAGAGCGTCAGCAGGCAGCATATCAAGGTCAAAGTCGTCAAGGGCATCGGCTGGGAGCATGTCT
AAGTCAAAATCGTCAAGGGCGTCGGTCGGCCCGCCGCTTTCGCACTTTAGCTGTTTCTCCAGGCCACATA
TGATTAGTTCCAGGCCGAAAAGGAAGGCAGGTTCGGCTCCCTGCCGGTCGAACAGCTCAATTGCTTGTCT
CAGAAGTGGGGGCATAGAATCGGTGGTAGGTGTCTCTCTTTCCTCTTTTGCTACTTGATGCTCCTGTTCC
TCCAATACGCAGCCCAGTGTAAAGTGGCCCACGGCGGACAGAGCGTACAGTGCGTTCTCCAGGGAGAAGC
CTTGCTGACACAGGAACGCGAGCTGATTTTCCAGGGTTTCGTACTGTTTCTCTGTTGGGCGGGTGCCGAG
ATGCACTTTAGCCCCGTCGCGATGTGAGAGGAGAGCACAGCGGTATGACTTGGCGTTGTTCCGCAGAAAG
TCTTGCCATGACTCGCCTTCCAGGGGGCAGAAGTGGGTATGATGCCTGTCCAGCATCTCGATTGGCAGGG
CATCGAGCAGGGCCCGCTTGTTCTTCACGTGCCAGTACAGGGTAGGCTGCTCAACTCCCAGCTTTTGAGC
GAGTTTCCTTGTCGTCAGGCCTTCGATACCGACACCATTGAGTAATTCCAGAGCTCCGTTTATGACTTTG
CTCTTGTCCAGTCTAGACATTGGACCAGGGTTTTCTTCAACATCACCACAAGTGAGGAGAGAACCTCTAC
CTTCGGCACCGGGTTCCTTTGCCCTCGGACGAGTGCTGGGGCGTCGGTTTCCACTATCGGCGAGTACTTC
TACACAGCCATCGGTCCAGACGGCCGCGCTTCTGCGGGCGATTTGTGTACGCCCGACAGTCCCGGCTCCG
GATCGGACGATTGCGTCGCATCGACCCTGCGCCCAAGCTGCATCATCGAAATTGCCGTCAACCAAGCTCT
GATAGAGTTGGTCAAGACCAATGCGGAGCATATACGCCCGGAGCCGCGGCGATCCTGCAAGCTCCGGATG
CCTCCGCTCGAAGTAGCGCGTCTGCTGCTCCATACAAGCCAACCACGGCCTCCAGAAGAAGATGTTGGCG
ACCTCGTATTGGGAATCCCCGAACATCGCCTCGCTCCAGTCAATGACCGCTGTTATGCGGCCATTGTCCG
TCAGGACATTGTTGGAGCCGAAATCCGCGTGCACGAGGTGCCGGACTTCGGGGCAGTCCTCGGCCCAAAG
CATCAGCTCATCGAGAGCCTGCGCGACGGACGCACTGACGGTGTCGTCCATCACAGTTTGCCAGTGATAC
ACATGGGGATCAGCAATCGCGCATATGAAATCACGCCATGTAGTGTATTGACCGATTCCTTGCGGTCCGA
ATGGGCCGAACCCGCTCGTCTGGCTAAGATCGGCCGCAGCGATCGCATCCATGGCCTCCGCGACCGGCTG
CAGAACAGCGGGCAGTTCGGTTTCAGGCAGGTCTTGCAACGTGACACCCTGTGCACGGCGGGAGATGCAA
TAGGTCAGGCTCTCGCTAAATTCCCCAATGTCAAGCACTTCCGGAATCGGGAGCGCGGCCGATGCAAAGT
GCCGATAAACATAACGATCTTTGTAGAAACCATCGGCGCAGCTATTTACCCGCAGGACATATCCACGCCC
TCCTACATCGAAGCTGAAAGCACGAGATTCTTCGCCCTCCGAGAGCTGCATCAGGTCGGAGACGCTGTCG
AACTTTTCGATCAGAAACTTCTCGACAGACGTCGCGGTGAGTTCAGGCTTTTTCATGGTGGCGGCACTAG
TAAGGGCGAATTCGGAGCCTGCTTTTTTGTACAAACTTGTTGATATCTGCAGAATTCCACCACACTGGAC
TAGTGGATCCGAGCTCGGTACCAAGCTTCTTCACGACACCTGAAATGGAAGAAAAAAACTTTGAACCACT
GTCTGAGGCTTGAGAATGAACCAAGATCCAAACTCAAAAAGGGCAAATTCCAAGGAGAATTACATCAAGT
GCCAAGCTGGCCTAACTTCAGTCTCCACCCACTCAGTGTGGGGAAACTCCATCGCATAAAACCCCTCCCC
CCAACCTAAAGACGACGTACTCCAAAAGCTCGAGAACTAATCGAGGTGCCTGGACGGCGCCCGGTACTCC
GTGGAGTCACATGAAGCGACGGCTGAGGACGGAAAGGCCCTTTTCCTTTGTGTGGGTGACTCACCCGCCC
GCTCTCCCGAGCGCCGCGTCCTCCATTTTGAGCTCCCTGCAGCAGGGCCGGGAAGCGGCCATCTTTCCGC
TCACGCAACTGGTGCCGACCGGGCCAGCCTTGCCGCCCAGGGCGGGGCGATACACGGCGGCGCGAGGCCA
GGCACCAGAGCAGGCCGGCCAGCTTGAGACTACCCCCGTCCGATTCTCGGTGGCCGCGCTCGCAGGCCCC
GCCTCGCCGAACATGTGCGCTGGGACGCACGGGCCCCGTCGCCGCCCGCGGCCCCAAAAACCGAAATACC
AGTGTGCAGATCTTGGCCCGCATTTACAAGACTATCTTGCCAGAAAAAAAGCGTCGCAGCAGGTCATCAA
AAATTTTAAATGGCTAGAGACTTATCGAAAGCAGCGAGACAGGCGCGAAGGTGCCACCAGATTCGCACGC
GGCGGCCCCAGCGCCCAGGCCAGGCCTCAACTCAAGCACGAGGCGAAGGGGCTCCTTAAGCGCAAGGCCT
CGAACTCTCCCACCCACTTCCAACCCGAAGCTCGGGATCAAGAATCACGTACTGCAGCCAGGTGGAAGTA
ATTCAAGGCACGCAAGGGCCATAACCCGTAAAGAGGCCAGGCCCGCGGGAACCACACACGGCACTTACCT
GTGTTCTGGCGGCAAACCCGTTGCGAAAAAGAACGTTCACGGCGACTACTGCACTTATATACGGTTCTCC
CCCACCCTCGGGAAAAAGGCGGAGCCAGTACACGACATCACTTTCCCAGTTTACCCCGCGCCACCTTCTC
TAGGCACCGGTTCAATTGCCGACCCCTCCCCCCAACTTCTCGGGGACTGTGGGCGATGTGCGCTCTGCCC
ACTGACGGGCACCGGAGCCTCACGATCGATATGTCGAGTTTACTCCCTATCAGTGATAGAGAACGTATGT
CGAGTTTACTCCCTATCAGTGATAGAGAACGATGTCGAGTTTACTCCCTATCAGTGATAGAGAACGTATG
TCGAGTTTACTCCCTATCAGTGATAGAGAACGTATGTCGAGTTTACTCCCTATCAGTGATAGAGAACGTA
TGTCGAGTTTATCCCTATCAGTGATAGAGAACGTATGTCGAGTTTACTCCCTATCAGTGATAGAGAACGT
ATGTCGAGGTAGGCGTGTACGGTGGGAGGCCTATATAAGCAGAGCTCGTTTAGTGAACCGTCAGATCGCC
TGGAGAATTGGCTAGGCACCGGTGACAAGTTTGTACAAAAAAGCAGGCTCCGAATTCGCCCTTACTAGTG
CCGCCACCATGAAAACATTTAACATTTCTCAACAGGATCTAGAATTAGTAGAAGTAGCGACAGAGAAGAT
TACAATGCTTTATGAGGATAATAAACATCATGTGGGAGCGGCAATTCGTACGAAAACAGGAGAAATCATT
TCGGCAGTACATATTGAAGCGTATATAGGACGAGTAACTGTTTGTGCAGAAGCCATTGCGATTGGTAGTG
CAGTTTCGAATGGACAAAAGGATTTTGACACGATTGTAGCTGTTAGACACCCTTATTCTGACGAAGTAGA
TAGAAGTATTCGAGTGGTAAGTCCTTGTGGTATGTGTAGGGAGTTGATTTCAGACTATGCACCAGATTGT
TTTGTGTTAATAGAAATGAATGGCAAGTTAGTCAAAACTACGATTGAAGAACTCATTCCACTCAAATATA
CCCGAAATACTAGTGGCAGCGGCGCCACAAACTTCTCTCTGCTAAAGCAAGCAGGTGATGTTGAAGAAAA
CCCCGGGCCTGGCGCGCCAATGGTGAGCAAGGGCGAGGAGCTGTTCACCGGGGTGGTGCCCATCCTGGTC
GAGCTGGACGGCGACGTAAACGGCCACAAGTTCAGCGTGTCCGGCGAGGGCGAGGGCGATGCCACCTACG
GCAAGCTGACCCTGAAGTTCATCTGCACCACCGGCAAGCTGCCCGTGCCCTGGCCCACCCTCGTGACCAC
CCTGACCTACGGCGTGCAGTGCTTCAGCCGCTACCCCGACCACATGAAGCAGCACGACTTCTTCAAGTCC
GCCATGCCCGAAGGCTACGTCCAGGAGCGCACCATCTTCTTCAAGGACGACGGCAACTACAAGACCCGCG
CCGAGGTGAAGTTCGAGGGCGACACCCTGGTGAACCGCATCGAGCTGAAGGGCATCGACTTCAAGGAGGA
CGGCAACATCCTGGGGCACAAGCTGGAGTACAACTACAACAGCCACAACGTCTATATCATGGCCGACAAG
CAGAAGAACGGCATCAAGGTGAACTTCAAGATCCGCCACAACATCGAGGACGGCAGCGTGCAGCTCGCCG
ACCACTACCAGCAGAACACCCCCATCGGCGACGGCCCCGTGCTGCTGCCCGACAACCACTACCTGAGCAC
CCAGTCCGCCCTGAGCAAAGACCCCAACGAGAAGCGCGATCACATGGTCCTGCTGGAGTTCGTGACCGCC
GCCGGGATCACTCTCGGCATGGACGAGCTGTACAAGTAATTAATTAAGAGGGCGAATTCGACCCAGCTTT
CTTGTACAAAGTGGTTGATATCCAGCACAGTGGCGGCCGCTCGAGTCTAGAGGGCCCGCGGTTCGAAGGT
AAGCCTATCCCTAACCCTCTCCTCGGTCTCGATTCTACGCGTACCGGTTAGGGGCCCGTTTAAACCCGCT
GATCAGCCTCGACTGTGCCTTCTAGTTGCCAGCCATCTGTTGTTTGCCCCTCCCCCGTGCCTTCCTTGAC
CCTGGAAGGTGCCACTCCCACTGTCCTTTCCTAATAAAATGAGGAAATTGCATCGCATTGTCTGAGTAGG
TGTCATTCTATTCTGGGGGGTGGGGTGGGGCAGGACAGCAAGGGGGAGGATTGGGAAGACAATAGCAGGC
ATGCTGGGGATGCGGTGGGCTCTATGGCTCTAGAAGTCGACAGTACTAAGCTTTGACAGAAAAGCCCCAT
CCTTAGGCCTCCTCCTTCCTAGTCTCCTGATATTGGGTCTAACCCCCACCTCCTGTTAGGCAGATTCCTT
ATCTGGTGACACACCCCCATTTCCTGGAGCCATCTCTCTCCTTGCCAGAACCTCTAAGGTTTGCTTACGA
TGGAGCCAGAGAGGATCCTGGGAGGGAGAGCTTGGCAGGGGGTGGGAGGGAAGGGGGGGATGCGTGACCT
GCCCGGTTCTCAGTGGCCACCCTGCGCTACCCTCTCCCAGAACCTGAGCTGCTCTGACGCGGCTGTCTGG
TGCGTTTCACTGATCCTGGTGCTGCAGCTTCCTTACACTTCCCAAGAGGAGAAGCAGTTTGGAAAAACAA
AATCAGAATAAGTTGGTCCTGAGTTCTAACTTTGGCTCTTCACCTTTCTAGTCCCCAATTTATATTGTTC
CTCCGTGCGTCAGTTTTACCTGTGAGATAAGGCCAGTAGCCAGCCCCGTCCTGGCAGGGCTGTGGTGAGG
AGGGGGGTGTCCGTGTGGAAAACTCCCTTTGTGAGAATGGTGCGTCCTAGGTGTTCACCAGGTCGTGGCC
GCCTCTACTCCCTTTCTCTTTCTCCATCCTTCTTTCCTTAAAGAGTCCCCAGTGCTATCTGGGACATATT
CCTCCGCCCAGAGCAGGGTCCCGCTTCCCTAAGGCCCTGCTCTGGGCTTCTGGGTTTGAGTCCTTGGCAA
GCCCAGGAGAGGCGCTCAGGCTTCCCTGTCCCCCTTCCTCGTCCACCATCTCATGCCCCTGGCTCTCCTG
CCCCTTCCCTACAGGGGTTCCTGGCTCTGCTCTAGCGATCGCCAATTCGCCCTATAGTGAGTCGTATTAC
AATTCACTGGCCGTCGTTTTACAACGTCGTGACTGGGAAAACCCTGGCGTTACCCAACTTAATCGCCTTG
CAGCACATCCCCCTTTCGCCAGCTGGCGTAATAGCGAAGAGGCCCGCACCGATCGCCCTTCCCAACAGTT
GCGCAGCCTGAATGGCGAATGGG
[124 nt withheld, positions 10734-10857]
C
[91 nt withheld, positions 10859-10949]
A
[49 nt withheld, positions 10951-10999]
CCTTTGACGTTGGAGTCCACGTTCTTT
[37 nt withheld, positions 11027-11063]
ACCCTATCTCGGTCTATTCTTTTGATTTATAAGGGATTTTGCCGATTTCGGCCTATTGGTTAAAAAATGA
GCTGATTTAACAAAAATTTAACGCGAATTTTAACAAAATATTAACGCTTACAATTTAGGTG
